Addgene plasmid #169565: pVH229-Tier1-OTtgO2-PCMVmin2-SEAP
Purpose: Tier-1 vector encoding PTtgO2-driven SEAP expression (OTtgO2-PCMVmin-2-SEAP-pA).
Depositing lab: Martin Fussenegger. Depositing organization: ETH Zurich (Swiss Federal Institute of Technology). Publication: A versatile plasmid architecture for mammalian synthetic biology (VAMSyB). Haellman V, Strittmatter T, Bertschi A, Stucheli P, Fussenegger M. Metab Eng. 2021 Jul;66:41-50. doi: 10.1016/j.ymben.2021.04.003. Epub 2021 Apr 18. PubMed 33857582.
Backbone
  Vector backbone: pMM1 (pcDNA3.1-based)
  Backbone size w/o insert (bp): 4435
  Vector type: Mammalian Expression
  Selectable markers: Neomycin (select with G418)
Growth in bacteria
  Bacterial resistance: Ampicillin, 100 μg/mL
  Growth temperature: 37°C
  Growth strain: DH5alpha
  Copy number: High Copy
Gene/Insert
  Gene/Insert name: phloretin-controlled SEAP expression (alt name: PhloOFF-SEAP)
  Species: H. sapiens (human)
  Promoter: TtgO2-PCMVmin
  Cloning method: Restriction Enzyme; 5′ cloning site Unknown (unknown if destroyed)
  Sequencing primers: 5′ AmpStart; 3′ BGH-rev
Terms and licenses: Academic/Nonprofit Terms; Industry Terms: Not Available to Industry
How to cite: pVH229-Tier1-OTtgO2-PCMVmin2-SEAP was a gift from Martin Fussenegger (Addgene plasmid # 169565 ; http://n2t.net/addgene:169565 ; RRID:Addgene_169565)
