[The description below was written by a language model from this plasmid's Addgene catalogue record and pLannotate feature annotations shown in this document.]
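Description:
pVH229-Tier1-OTtgO2-PCMVmin2-SEAP is a 6.3 kb mammalian expression plasmid built on pMM1, a pcDNA3.1-derived backbone, and belongs to the "Tier-1" level of the VAMSyB modular plasmid architecture for mammalian synthetic biology. It is propagated in E. coli as a high-copy plasmid through a ColE1/pUC-type origin with ampicillin resistance (bla under its own promoter). An f1 origin is also present. For selection in mammalian cells it carries a neomycin phosphotransferase gene driven by the SV40 enhancer/early promoter and terminated by an SV40 polyadenylation signal, allowing G418 selection. The remaining lac promoter/operator, CAP site and short lacI, ble and HIV-1 LTR-like matches in the annotation are small fragments, most likely backbone remnants or partial sequence similarities rather than functional parts.

The payload is a single reporter cassette: TtgR operator sites (OTtgO2) placed upstream of a minimal CMV promoter, followed by a coding sequence annotated as a fragment of human placental alkaline phosphatase (ALPP), consistent with SEAP, the truncated secreted form of that enzyme, and a bGH polyadenylation signal. The operator itself is not picked up by the automated annotation, but the record names it as part of the promoter. A minimal CMV promoter has little activity on its own, so expression depends on a TtgR-based transactivator, supplied from a separate construct, binding the operator. The alternative insert name PhloOFF-SEAP indicates that phloretin switches this system off, presumably by releasing the transactivator from the operator. The plasmid therefore serves as a phloretin-responsive reporter, with SEAP secreted into the culture medium as a readout for characterising the switch or building gene circuits.
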