Features (pLannotate 1.2.2; 18 found; start..end, strand, type, name):
     78..94      -  protein_bind   lac operator: The lac repressor binds to the lac operator to inhibit transcription in E. coli. This inhibition can be relieved by adding lactose or isopropyl-β-D-thiogalactopyranoside (IPTG). lac repressor encoded by lacI
    102..132     -  promoter       lac promoter: promoter for the E. coli lac operon
    147..168     -  protein_bind   CAP binding site: CAP binding activates transcription in the presence of cAMP. E. coli catabolite activator protein
    181..273     -  CDS            lacI (fragment): lac repressor; lacI; The lac repressor binds to the lac operator to inhibit transcription in E. coli. This inhibition can be relieved by adding lactose or isopropyl-β-D-thiogalactopyranoside (IPTG).
    456..1044    -  rep_origin     ori: high-copy-number ColE1/pMB1/pBR322/pUC origin of replication
   1215..2075    -  CDS            AmpR: β-lactamase; bla; confers resistance to ampicillin, carbenicillin, and related antibiotics
   2076..2180    -  promoter       AmpR promoter: bla
   2296..2330    +  promoter       minimal CMV promoter (fragment): human cytomegalovirus (CMV) immediate early promoter
   2354..2387    +  LTR            5' LTR (truncated) (fragment): truncated 5' long terminal repeat (LTR) from HIV-1
   2403..2421    +  promoter       T7 promoter: promoter for bacteriophage T7 RNA polymerase
   2519..4003    +  CDS            ALPP (fragment): PPB1_HUMAN - Also known as PLAP. Experimental evidence at protein level: Swiss-Prot protein existence level 1. From Homo sapiens (Human).
   4085..4309    +  polyA_signal   bGH poly(A) signal: bovine growth hormone polyadenylation signal
   4313..4334    +  promoter       SV40 promoter (fragment): SV40 enhancer and early promoter
   4355..4783    +  rep_origin     f1 ori (sequence partly withheld): f1 bacteriophage origin of replication; arrow indicates direction of (+) strand synthesis
   4797..5126    +  promoter       SV40 promoter: SV40 enhancer and early promoter
   5193..5984    +  CDS            neo: KKA2_KLEPN - Also known as kan, nptII. Experimental evidence at protein level: Swiss-Prot protein existence level 1. Resistance to kanamycin, neomycin, paromomycin, ribostamycin, butirosin and gentamicin B. From Klebsiella pneumoniae.
   6008..6166    +  CDS            ble (fragment): BLE_KLEPN - Experimental evidence at protein level: Swiss-Prot protein existence level 1. Binding protein with a strong affinity to the bleomycin family of antibiotics. Binds to CL990; an antimitotic-antibiotic compound. From Klebsiella pneumoniae.
   6161..5       +  polyA_signal   SV40 poly(A) signal (across the origin): SV40 polyadenylation signal
>Addgene plasmid #169565 | pVH229-Tier1-OTtgO2-PCMVmin2-SEAP | addgene full sequence | sequence record 364977 | Addgene NGS Result
TCTTATCATGTCTGTATACCGTCGACCTCTAGCTAGAGCTTGGCGTAATCATGGTCATAGCTGTTTCCTG
TGTGAAATTGTTATCCGCTCACAATTCCACACAACATACGAGCCGGAAGCATAAAGTGTAAAGCCTGGGG
TGCCTAATGAGTGAGCTAACTCACATTAATTGCGTTGCGCTCACTGCCCGCTTTCCAGTCGGGAAACCTG
TCGTGCCAGCTGCATTAATGAATCGGCCAACGCGCGGGGAGAGGCGGTTTGCGTATTGGGCGCTCTTCCG
CTTCCTCGCTCACTGACTCGCTGCGCTCGGTCGTTCGGCTGCGGCGAGCGGTATCAGCTCACTCAAAGGC
GGTAATACGGTTATCCACAGAATCAGGGGATAACGCAGGAAAGAACATGTGAGCAAAAGGCCAGCAAAAG
GCCAGGAACCGTAAAAAGGCCGCGTTGCTGGCGTTTTTCCATAGGCTCCGCCCCCCTGACGAGCATCACA
AAAATCGACGCTCAAGTCAGAGGTGGCGAAACCCGACAGGACTATAAAGATACCAGGCGTTTCCCCCTGG
AAGCTCCCTCGTGCGCTCTCCTGTTCCGACCCTGCCGCTTACCGGATACCTGTCCGCCTTTCTCCCTTCG
GGAAGCGTGGCGCTTTCTCATAGCTCACGCTGTAGGTATCTCAGTTCGGTGTAGGTCGTTCGCTCCAAGC
TGGGCTGTGTGCACGAACCCCCCGTTCAGCCCGACCGCTGCGCCTTATCCGGTAACTATCGTCTTGAGTC
CAACCCGGTAAGACACGACTTATCGCCACTGGCAGCAGCCACTGGTAACAGGATTAGCAGAGCGAGGTAT
GTAGGCGGTGCTACAGAGTTCTTGAAGTGGTGGCCTAACTACGGCTACACTAGAAGAACAGTATTTGGTA
TCTGCGCTCTGCTGAAGCCAGTTACCTTCGGAAAAAGAGTTGGTAGCTCTTGATCCGGCAAACAAACCAC
CGCTGGTAGCGGTGGTTTTTTTGTTTGCAAGCAGCAGATTACGCGCAGAAAAAAAGGATCTCAAGAAGAT
CCTTTGATCTTTTCTACGGGGTCTGACGCTCAGTGGAACGAAAACTCACGTTAAGGGATTTTGGTCATGA
GATTATCAAAAAGGATCTTCACCTAGATCCTTTTAAATTAAAAATGAAGTTTTAAATCAATCTAAAGTAT
ATATGAGTAAACTTGGTCTGACAGTTACCAATGCTTAATCAGTGAGGCACCTATCTCAGCGATCTGTCTA
TTTCGTTCATCCATAGTTGCCTGACTCCCCGTCGTGTAGATAACTACGATACGGGAGGGCTTACCATCTG
GCCCCAGTGCTGCAATGATACCGCGAGACCCACGCTCACCGGCTCCAGATTTATCAGCAATAAACCAGCC
AGCCGGAAGGGCCGAGCGCAGAAGTGGTCCTGCAACTTTATCCGCCTCCATCCAGTCTATTAATTGTTGC
CGGGAAGCTAGAGTAAGTAGTTCGCCAGTTAATAGTTTGCGCAACGTTGTTGCCATTGCTACAGGCATCG
TGGTGTCACGCTCGTCGTTTGGTATGGCTTCATTCAGCTCCGGTTCCCAACGATCAAGGCGAGTTACATG
ATCCCCCATGTTGTGCAAAAAAGCGGTTAGCTCCTTCGGTCCTCCGATCGTTGTCAGAAGTAAGTTGGCC
GCAGTGTTATCACTCATGGTTATGGCAGCACTGCATAATTCTCTTACTGTCATGCCATCCGTAAGATGCT
TTTCTGTGACTGGTGAGTACTCAACCAAGTCATTCTGAGAATAGTGTATGCGGCGACCGAGTTGCTCTTG
CCCGGCGTCAATACGGGATAATACCGCGCCACATAGCAGAACTTTAAAAGTGCTCATCATTGGAAAACGT
TCTTCGGGGCGAAAACTCTCAAGGATCTTACCGCTGTTGAGATCCAGTTCGATGTAACCCACTCGTGCAC
CCAACTGATCTTCAGCATCTTTTACTTTCACCAGCGTTTCTGGGTGAGCAAAAACAGGAAGGCAAAATGC
CGCAAAAAAGGGAATAAGGGCGACACGGAAATGTTGAATACTCATACTCTTCCTTTTTCAATATTATTGA
AGCATTTATCAGGGTTATTGTCTCATGAGCGGATACATATTTGAATGTATTTAGAAAAATAAACAAATAG
GGGTTCCGCGCACATTTCCCCGAAAAGTGCCACCTGACGTCGACGGATCGGGAGATCTCCACGCGTGGTA
CCGTATTTACAAACAACCATGAATGTAAGTATCATACTCTCGAGTATGTCGAGGTGGCGTGTACGGTGGG
AGGCCTATATAAGCAGAGCTCGTTTAGTGAACCGTCAGATCGCGAGCTCTCTGGCTAACTAGAGAACCCA
CTGCTTACTGGCTTATCGAAATTAATACGACTCACTATAGGGAGACCCAAGCTGTTCGAAGCGGAATTCA
CCATGACTAGTTGGCTGTGGCTGGTGCTGCTGCTGCTGTGCCTGGCCGGCAACGTGCAGGCCGCTAGTAT
CATCCCCGTGGAGGAGGAGAACCCCGACTTCTGGAACAGAGAGGCCGCCGAGGCCCTGGGCGCCGCCAAG
AAGCTGCAGCCCGCCCAGACCGCCGCCAAGAACCTGATCATCTTCCTGGGCGACGGCATGGGCGTGAGCA
CCGTGACCGCCGCCAGAATCCTGAAGGGCCAGAAGAAGGACAAGCTGGGCCCCGAGATCCCCCTGGCCAT
GGACAGATTCCCCTACGTGGCCCTGAGCAAGACCTACAACGTGGACAAGCACGTGCCCGACAGCGGCGCC
ACCGCCACCGCCTACCTGTGCGGCGTGAAGGGCAACTTCCAGACCATCGGCCTGAGCGCCGCCGCCAGAT
TCAACCAGTGCAACACCACCAGAGGCAACGAGGTGATCAGCGTGATGAACAGAGCCAAGAAGGCCGGCAA
GAGCGTGGGCGTGGTGACCACCACCAGAGTGCAGCACGCCAGCCCCGCCGGCACCTACGCCCACACCGTG
AACAGAAACTGGTACAGCGACGCCGACGTGCCCGCCAGCGCCAGACAGGAGGGCTGCCAGGACATCGCCA
CCCAGCTGATCAGCAACATGGACATCGACGTGATCCTGGGCGGCGGCAGAAAGTACATGTTCAGAATGGG
CACCCCCGACCCCGAGTACCCCGACGACTACAGCCAGGGCGGCACCAGACTGGACGGCAAGAACCTGGTG
CAGGAGTGGCTGGCCAAGAGACAGGGCGCCAGATACGTGTGGAACAGAACCGAGCTGATGCAGGCCAGCC
TGGACCCCAGCGTGACCCACCTGATGGGCCTGTTCGAGCCCGGCGACATGAAGTACGAGATCCACAGAGA
CAGCACCCTGGACCCCAGCCTGATGGAGATGACCGAGGCCGCCCTGAGACTGCTGAGCAGAAACCCCAGA
GGCTTCTTCCTGTTCGTGGAGGGCGGCAGAATCGACCACGGCCACCACGAGAGCAGAGCCTACAGAGCCC
TGACCGAGACCATCATGTTCGACGACGCCATCGAGAGAGCCGGCCAGCTGACCAGCGAGGAGGACACCCT
GAGCCTGGTGACCGCCGACCACAGCCACGTGTTCAGCTTCGGCGGCTACCCCCTGAGAGGCAGCAGCATC
TTCGGCCTGGCCCCCGGCAAGGCCAGAGACAGAAAGGCCTACACCGTGCTGCTGTACGGCAACGGCCCCG
GCTACGTGCTGAAGGACGGCGCCAGACCCGACGTGACCGAGAGCGAGAGCGGCAGCCCCGAGTACAGACA
GCAGAGCGCCGTGCCCCTGGACGAGGAGACCCACGCCGGCGAGGACGTGGCCGTGTTCGCCAGAGGCCCC
CAGGCCCACCTGGTGCACGGCGTGCAGGAGCAGACCTTCATCGCCCACGTGATGGCCTTCGCCGCCTGCC
TGGAGCCCTACACCGCCTGCGACCTGGCCCCCCCCGCCGGCACCACCGACGCCGCCCACCCCGGCTACAG
CAGAGTGGGCGCCGCCGGCAGATTCGAGCAGACCGCTAGCGGATCCACCGGTGTCTAGAAAGCTTTGAGG
CCGGCCTGCAGGGATCAGCCTCGACTGTGCCTTCTAGTTGCCAGCCATCTGTTGTTTGCCCCTCCCCCGT
GCCTTCCTTGACCCTGGAAGGTGCCACTCCCACTGTCCTTTCCTAATAAAATGAGGAAATTGCATCGCAT
TGTCTGAGTAGGTGTCATTCTATTCTGGGGGGTGGGGTGGGGCAGGACAGCAAGGGGGAGGATTGGGAAG
ACAATAGCAGGCATGCTGGGGATGCGGTGGGCTCTATGGCTTCTGAGGCGGAAAGAACCAGCTGGGGCTC
TAGGGGGTATCCCC
[124 nt withheld, positions 4355-4478]
C
[91 nt withheld, positions 4480-4570]
A
[49 nt withheld, positions 4572-4620]
CCTTTGACGTTGGAGTCCACGTTCTTT
[37 nt withheld, positions 4648-4684]
ACCCTATCTCGGTCTATTCTTTTGATTTATAAGGGATTTTGCCGATTTCGGCCTATTGGTTAAAAAATGA
GCTGATTTAACAAAAATTTAACGCGAATTAATTCTGTGGAATGTGTGTCAGTTAGGGTGTGGAAAGTCCC
CAGGCTCCCCAGCAGGCAGAAGTATGCAAAGCATGCATCTCAATTAGTCAGCAACCAGGTGTGGAAAGTC
CCCAGGCTCCCCAGCAGGCAGAAGTATGCAAAGCATGCATCTCAATTAGTCAGCAACCATAGTCCCGCCC
CTAACTCCGCCCATCCCGCCCCTAACTCCGCCCAGTTCCGCCCATTCTCCGCCCCATGGCTGACTAATTT
TTTTTATTTATGCAGAGGCCGAGGCCGCCTCTGCCTCTGAGCTATTCCAGAAGTAGTGAGGAGGCTTTTT
TGGAGGCCTAGGCTTTTGCAAAAAGCTCCCGGGAGCTTGTATATCCATTTTCGGATCTGATCAAGAGACA
GGATGAGGATCGTTTCGCATGATTGAACAAGATGGATTGCACGCAGGTTCTCCGGCCGCTTGGGTGGAGA
GGCTATTCGGCTATGACTGGGCACAACAGACAATCGGCTGCTCTGATGCCGCCGTGTTCCGGCTGTCAGC
GCAGGGGCGCCCGGTTCTTTTTGTCAAGACCGACCTGTCCGGTGCCCTGAATGAACTGCAGGACGAGGCA
GCGCGGCTATCGTGGCTGGCCACGACGGGCGTTCCTTGCGCAGCTGTGCTCGACGTTGTCACTGAAGCGG
GAAGGGACTGGCTGCTATTGGGCGAAGTGCCGGGGCAGGATCTCCTGTCATCTCACCTTGCTCCTGCCGA
GAAAGTATCCATCATGGCTGATGCAATGCGGCGGCTGCATACGCTTGATCCGGCTACCTGCCCATTCGAC
CACCAAGCGAAACATCGCATCGAGCGAGCACGTACTCGGATGGAAGCCGGTCTTGTCGATCAGGATGATC
TGGACGAAGAGCATCAGGGGCTCGCGCCAGCCGAACTGTTCGCCAGGCTCAAGGCGCGCATGCCCGACGG
CGAGGATCTCGTCGTGACCCATGGCGATGCCTGCTTGCCGAATATCATGGTGGAAAATGGCCGCTTTTCT
GGATTCATCGACTGTGGCCGGCTGGGTGTGGCGGACCGCTATCAGGACATAGCGTTGGCTACCCGTGATA
TTGCTGAAGAGCTTGGCGGCGAATGGGCTGACCGCTTCCTCGTGCTTTACGGTATCGCCGCTCCCGATTC
GCAGCGCATCGCCTTCTATCGCCTTCTTGACGAGTTCTTCTGAGCGGGACTCTGGGGTTCGAAATGACCG
ACCAAGCGACGCCCAACCTGCCATCACGAGATTTCGATTCCACCGCCGCCTTCTATGAAAGGTTGGGCTT
CGGAATCGTTTTCCGGGACGCCGGCTGGATGATCCTCCAGCGCGGGGATCTCATGCTGGAGTTCTTCGCC
CACCCCAACTTGTTTATTGCAGCTTATAATGGTTACAAATAAAGCAATAGCATCACAAATTTCACAAATA
AAGCATTTTTTTCACTGCATTCTAGTTGTGGTTTGTCCAAACTCATCAATGTA
